>Addgene plasmid #17468 | Bnip3L RNAi pSuper-retro | addgene partial sequence | sequence record 23350 | 17468 with pLXSN5
TCAGCCCCTCACCTCCTTCTCTAGGCGCCGGGAATTAGATCGATCTCTCGAGGTCGACGGTATCGATAAG
CTTTTCCAAAAACAGTTCCTGGGTGGAGCTATCTCTTGAATAGCTCCACCCAGGAACTGGGGGATCTGTG
GTCTCATACAGAACTTATAAGATTCCCAAATCCAAAGACATTTCACGTTTATGGTGATTTCCCAGAACAC
ATAGCGACATGCAAATATTGCAGGGCGCCACTCCCCTGTCCCTCACAGCCATCTTCCTGCCAGGGCGCAC
GCGCGCTGGGTGTTCCCGCCTAGTGACACTGGGCCCGCGATTCCTTGGAGCGGGTTGATGACGTCAGCGT
TCGAATTCTACCGGGTAGGGGAGGCGCTTTTCCCAAGGCAGTCTGGAGCATGCGCTTTAGCAGCCCCGCT
GGGCACTTGGCGCTACACAAGTGGCCTCTGGCCTCGCACACATTCCACATCCACCGGTAGGCGCCAACCG
GCTCCGTTCTTTGGTGGCCCCTTCGCGCCACCTTCTACTCCTCCCCTAGTCAGGAAGTTCCCCCCCGCCC
CGCAGCTCGCGTCGTGCAGGACGTGACAAATGGAAGTAGCACGTCTCACTAGTCTCGTGCANATGGACAG
CACCGCTGAGCNATGGAAGCGGGTAGGCCTTTGGGGCANCGGCCAATAGCAGCTTTGCTCCTTCGCTTTC
TGGGCTCANAGGCTGGGAAGGGGTGGG
