[The description below was written by a language model from this plasmid's Addgene catalogue record.]
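Description:
Bnip3L RNAi pSuper-retro is a retroviral RNA interference plasmid built on the pSuper-retro backbone (about 6.3 kb without insert), designed to knock down human BNIP3L (also known as NIX, BNIP3a or NIP3L) in mammalian cells. It is propagated in standard E. coli cloning strains under ampicillin selection; the copy number is not recorded. No feature table accompanies the entry, so the origin of replication, the promoter driving the hairpin and any mammalian selection marker are not explicitly stated. pSuper-type vectors generally use the RNA polymerase III H1 promoter to transcribe short hairpin RNAs, and the retroviral versions place this cassette between viral long terminal repeats with a packaging signal, so that the transcript can be packaged in a suitable producer cell line and delivered by infection for stable integration.

The payload is a roughly 60 bp insert, introduced by restriction enzyme cloning. That size is consistent with the usual pSuper oligonucleotide design, in which sense and antisense copies of a short target sequence are separated by a loop. The depositor records a 21-nucleotide target site within BNIP3L. Once transcribed, such a hairpin is processed by the cellular RNAi machinery into a small interfering RNA that directs degradation of the BNIP3L mRNA.

The associated publication reports that Bnip3L is induced by p53 under hypoxia and that its knockdown promotes tumor growth. This indicates that the construct was used for stable silencing of BNIP3L in human cells to study its role in hypoxia-related, p53-dependent tumor suppression.
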