Addgene plasmid #17468: Bnip3L RNAi pSuper-retro
Depositing lab: Wafik El-Deiry. Depositing organization: University of Pennsylvania. Publication: Bnip3L is induced by p53 under hypoxia, and its knockdown promotes tumor growth. Fei P, Wang W, Kim SH, Wang S, Burns TF, Sax JK, Buzzai M, Dicker DT, McKenna WG, Bernhard EJ, El-Deiry WS. Cancer Cell. 2004 Dec . 6(6):597-609. 10.1016/j.ccr.2004.10.012 PubMed 15607964.
Backbone
  Vector backbone: pSuper-retro
  Backbone size w/o insert (bp): 6349
  Vector type: Mammalian Expression, Retroviral, RNAi
Growth in bacteria
  Bacterial resistance: Ampicillin, 100 μg/mL
  Growth temperature: 37°C
  Growth strain: DH5alpha
  Copy number: Unknown
Gene/Insert
  Gene/Insert name: Bnip3L RNAi (alt name: Bnip3L)
  Species: H. sapiens (human)
  Insert size (bp): 60
  Entrez Gene: BNIP3L (a.k.a. BNIP3a, NIP3L, NIX)
  Cloning method: Restriction Enzyme
  Sequencing primers: 5′ na
Terms and licenses: Academic/Nonprofit Terms; Industry Terms: Not Available to Industry
Depositor comments: Target sequence: AACAGTTCCTGGGTGGAGCTA
How to cite: Bnip3L RNAi pSuper-retro was a gift from Wafik El-Deiry (Addgene plasmid # 17468 ; http://n2t.net/addgene:17468 ; RRID:Addgene_17468)
